Addgene plasmid #161344: pDONR221-SLC43A1_STOP
Purpose: Gateway entry clone with codon-optimized ORF sequence for subcloning into custom expression vectors. Contains a STOP codon at the end of the codon-optimized ORF sequence.
Depositing lab: RESOLUTE Consortium & Giulio Superti-Furga. Depositing organization: CeMM Research Center for Molecular Medicine. Publication: The RESOLUTE consortium: unlocking SLC transporters for drug discovery. Superti-Furga G, Lackner D, Wiedmer T, Ingles-Prieto A, Barbosa B, Girardi E, Goldmann U, Gurtl B, Klavins K, Klimek C, Lindinger S, Lineiro-Retes E, Muller AC, Onstein S, Redinger G, Reil D, Sedlyarov V, Wolf G, Crawford M, Everley R, ... Steppan CM. Nat Rev Drug Discov. 2020 Jul;19(7):429-430. doi: 10.1038/d41573-020-00056-6. PubMed 32265506.
Backbone
  Vector backbone: pDONR221
  Backbone manufacturer: ThermoFisher Scientific
  Backbone size w/o insert (bp): 2550
  Vector type: Mammalian Expression
Growth in bacteria
  Bacterial resistance: Kanamycin, 50 μg/mL
  Growth temperature: 37°C
  Growth strain: NEB Stable
  Copy number: High Copy
Gene/Insert
  Gene/Insert name: SLC43A1 (alt name: R00504, PB39, POV1)
  Species: H. sapiens (human)
  Insert size (bp): 1680
  Entrez Gene: SLC43A1 (a.k.a. LAT3, PB39, POV1, R00504)
  Cloning method: Gateway Cloning
  Sequencing primers: 5′ M13-fwd; 3′ M13-rev
Terms and licenses: Academic/Nonprofit Terms; Industry Terms
Depositor comments: This plasmid contains a STOP codon at the end of the codon-optimized ORF. For the version of this plasmid that does not contain a STOP codon, please see Addgene plasmid 132178 For more information on the full Resolute plasmid collection, please see www.addgene.org/depositor-collections/re-solute/. Please provide your feedback on this plasmid to the RESOLUTE consortium by filling out their RESOLUTE repository feedback form: https://forms.office.com/Pages/ResponsePage.aspx?id=0e05yklzmkS7rjFGQL4N7z4feCLQvEJAmVcOCM_u885UN1JJRko0Ukg4TVQwNTZLOUxPQVJWT1NHUCQlQCN0PWcu
How to cite: pDONR221-SLC43A1_STOP was a gift from RESOLUTE Consortium & Giulio Superti-Furga (Addgene plasmid # 161344 ; http://n2t.net/addgene:161344 ; RRID:Addgene_161344)
