[The description below was written by a language model from this plasmid's Addgene catalogue record and pLannotate feature annotations shown in this document.]
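Description:
pDONR221-SLC43A1_STOP is a Gateway entry clone built on the pDONR221 backbone, carrying a codon-optimized open reading frame for human SLC43A1 (also known as LAT3, POV1 or PB39), a member of the solute carrier family. The sequenced plasmid is about 4.2 kb. It is maintained in E. coli through a high-copy ColE1/pUC-type origin and selected with kanamycin via an aminoglycoside phosphotransferase gene. Although the catalogue lists the vector type as mammalian expression, the feature table shows no eukaryotic promoter or polyadenylation signal. The plasmid is therefore a shuttle for the ORF rather than an expression construct in its own right.

The roughly 1.7 kb SLC43A1 coding sequence sits between attL1 and attL2 sites, the products of a BP reaction into the donor vector. These sites allow directional transfer of the ORF into any attR-containing destination vector by an LR Clonase reaction. This version keeps a stop codon at the end of the ORF, so it suits destination vectors that express the native protein or add an N-terminal tag. A companion clone without the stop codon exists for C-terminal fusions. The rrnB T1 and T2 terminators lie upstream of the attL1 side and insulate the insert from read-through transcription in bacteria, and a T7 promoter lies just beyond attL2. Short lacI and lacZα fragments annotated in the backbone are non-functional remnants. M13 forward and reverse primer sites flank the cassette for sequence verification. The plasmid belongs to a consortium-wide collection of SLC transporter clones intended for subcloning into custom expression vectors to study transporter function and support drug discovery.
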