Features (pLannotate 1.2.2; 10 found; start..end, strand, type, name):
      1..100     +  protein_bind   attL1: mutant version of attL; recombination site for the Gateway® LR reaction LR Clonase™
    106..1782    +  CDS            SLC43A1: LAT3_HUMAN - Also known as LAT3 From Homo sapiens (Human).
   1787..1886    -  protein_bind   attL2: mutant version of attL; recombination site for the Gateway® LR reaction LR Clonase™
   1904..1922    -  promoter       T7 promoter: promoter for bacteriophage T7 RNA polymerase
   2056..2865    +  CDS            KanR: aminoglycoside phosphotransferase; aph(3')-Ia; confers resistance to kanamycin in bacteria or G418 (Geneticin®) in eukaryotes
   3012..3600    +  rep_origin     ori: high-copy-number ColE1/pMB1/pBR322/pUC origin of replication
   3783..3875    +  CDS            lacI (fragment): lac repressor; lacI; The lac repressor binds to the lac operator to inhibit transcription in E. coli. This inhibition can be relieved by adding lactose or isopropyl-β-D-thiogalactopyranoside (IPTG).
   3930..3957    -  terminator     rrnB T2 terminator: transcription terminator T2 from the E. coli rrnB gene
   4089..4132    +  terminator     rrnB T1 terminator: Escherichia coli rrnB; transcription terminator T1 from the E. coli rrnB gene
   4179..4215    -  CDS            lacZα (fragment): LacZα fragment of β-galactosidase; lacZ fragment
>Addgene plasmid #161344 | pDONR221-SLC43A1_STOP | addgene full sequence | sequence record 376746 | Addgene NGS Result
CAAATAATGATTTTATTTTGACTGATAGTGACCTGTTCGTTGCAACACATTGATGAGCAATGCTTTTTTA
TAATGCCAACTTTGTACAAAAAAGCAGGCTCCACCATGGCACCTACCCTGCAGCAGGCATACCGGAGAAG
GTGGTGGATGGCCTGTACAGCCGTGCTGGAGAACCTGTTCTTTTCCGCCGTGCTGCTGGGATGGGGATCT
CTGCTGATCATCCTGAAGAACGAGGGCTTCTATAGCTCCACCTGCCCTGCCGAGTCTAGCACAAATACCA
CACAGGACGAGCAGCGCCGGTGGCCAGGCTGTGACCAGCAGGATGAGATGCTGAATCTGGGCTTCACCAT
CGGCTCTTTTGTGCTGAGCGCCACCACACTGCCACTGGGCATCCTGATGGACAGATTCGGACCAAGACCT
GTGAGGCTGGTGGGATCCGCCTGCTTTACCGCCTCTTGTACACTGATGGCACTGGCAAGCAGGGATGTGG
AGGCCCTGTCCCCTCTGATCTTCCTGGCCCTGTCCCTGAACGGATTCGGAGGCATCTGCCTGACCTTTAC
ATCTCTGACCCTGCCAAACATGTTCGGCAATCTGCGGTCTACACTGATGGCCCTGATGATCGGCAGCTAC
GCCTCCTCTGCCATCACCTTTCCAGGCATCAAGCTGATCTATGACGCCGGCGTGGCCTTCGTGGTCATCA
TGTTTACCTGGAGCGGCCTGGCCTGCCTGATCTTCCTGAACTGTACACTGAATTGGCCAATCGAGGCATT
TCCAGCACCAGAGGAGGTGAACTACACCAAGAAGATCAAGCTGTCCGGACTGGCCCTGGACCACAAGGTG
ACCGGCGATCTGTTCTATACACACGTGACCACAATGGGACAGCGCCTGAGCCAGAAGGCACCATCCCTGG
AGGACGGCTCTGATGCCTTTATGAGCCCCCAGGATGTGCGGGGCACCTCTGAGAATCTGCCTGAGCGCAG
CGTGCCACTGCGGAAGTCCCTGTGCTCTCCCACATTCCTGTGGAGCCTGCTGACCATGGGCATGACACAG
CTGCGCATCATCTTTTACATGGCCGCCGTGAACAAGATGCTGGAGTATCTGGTGACCGGCGGCCAGGAGC
ACGAGACAAATGAGCAGCAGCAGAAGGTGGCCGAGACCGTGGGCTTCTACAGCTCCGTGTTTGGCGCCAT
GCAGCTGCTGTGCCTGCTGACATGTCCCCTGATCGGCTATATCATGGATTGGAGAATCAAGGACTGCGTG
GATGCACCTACCCAGGGAACAGTGCTGGGCGACGCAAGGGATGGAGTGGCAACCAAGAGCATCAGACCTA
GGTACTGCAAGATCCAGAAGCTGACAAACGCCATCTCCGCCTTCACCCTGACAAATCTGCTGCTGGTGGG
CTTTGGCATCACCTGTCTGATCAACAATCTGCACCTGCAGTTCGTGACCTTTGTGCTGCACACAATCGTG
CGGGGCTTCTTTCACTCCGCCTGCGGATCTCTGTACGCAGCCGTGTTCCCCTCCAATCACTTTGGCACCC
TGACAGGCCTGCAGAGCCTGATCTCCGCCGTGTTCGCACTGCTGCAGCAGCCTCTGTTTATGGCAATGGT
GGGACCCCTGAAGGGAGAGCCTTTCTGGGTGAACCTGGGCCTGCTGCTGTTCAGCCTGCTGGGCTTTCTG
CTGCCATCCTACCTGTTTTACTATAGGGCAAGGCTGCAGCAGGAGTATGCAGCAAATGGCATGGGCCCCC
TGAAGGTGCTGTCTGGCAGCGAGGTGACCGCCTAAGACCCAGCTTTCTTGTACAAAGTTGGCATTATAAG
AAAGCATTGCTTATCAATTTGTTGCAACGAACAGGTCACTATCAGTCAAAATAAAATCATTATTTGCCAT
CCAGCTGATATCCCCTATAGTGAGTCGTATTACATGGTCATAGCTGTTTCCTGGCAGCTCTGGCCCGTGT
CTCAAAATCTCTGATGTTACATTGCACAAGATAAAAATATATCATCATGAACAATAAAACTGTCTGCTTA
CATAAACAGTAATACAAGGGGTGTTATGAGCCATATTCAACGGGAAACGTCGAGGCCGCGATTAAATTCC
AACATGGATGCTGATTTATATGGGTATAAATGGGCTCGCGATAATGTCGGGCAATCAGGTGCGACAATCT
ATCGCTTGTATGGGAAGCCCGATGCGCCAGAGTTGTTTCTGAAACATGGCAAAGGTAGCGTTGCCAATGA
TGTTACAGATGAGATGGTCAGACTAAACTGGCTGACGGAATTTATGCCTCTTCCGACCATCAAGCATTTT
ATCCGTACTCCTGATGATGCATGGTTACTCACCACTGCGATCCCCGGAAAAACAGCATTCCAGGTATTAG
AAGAATATCCTGATTCAGGTGAAAATATTGTTGATGCGCTGGCAGTGTTCCTGCGCCGGTTGCATTCGAT
TCCTGTTTGTAATTGTCCTTTTAACAGCGATCGCGTATTTCGTCTCGCTCAGGCGCAATCACGAATGAAT
AACGGTTTGGTTGATGCGAGTGATTTTGATGACGAGCGTAATGGCTGGCCTGTTGAACAAGTCTGGAAAG
AAATGCATAAACTTTTGCCATTCTCACCGGATTCAGTCGTCACTCATGGTGATTTCTCACTTGATAACCT
TATTTTTGACGAGGGGAAATTAATAGGTTGTATTGATGTTGGACGAGTCGGAATCGCAGACCGATACCAG
GATCTTGCCATCCTATGGAACTGCCTCGGTGAGTTTTCTCCTTCATTACAGAAACGGCTTTTTCAAAAAT
ATGGTATTGATAATCCTGATATGAATAAATTGCAGTTTCATTTGATGCTCGATGAGTTTTTCTAATCAGA
ATTGGTTAATTGGTTGTAACACTGGCAGAGCATTACGCTGACTTGACGGGACGGCGCAAGCTCATGACCA
AAATCCCTTAACGTGAGTTACGCGTCGTTCCACTGAGCGTCAGACCCCGTAGAAAAGATCAAAGGATCTT
CTTGAGATCCTTTTTTTCTGCGCGTAATCTGCTGCTTGCAAACAAAAAAACCACCGCTACCAGCGGTGGT
TTGTTTGCCGGATCAAGAGCTACCAACTCTTTTTCCGAAGGTAACTGGCTTCAGCAGAGCGCAGATACCA
AATACTGTTCTTCTAGTGTAGCCGTAGTTAGGCCACCACTTCAAGAACTCTGTAGCACCGCCTACATACC
TCGCTCTGCTAATCCTGTTACCAGTGGCTGCTGCCAGTGGCGATAAGTCGTGTCTTACCGGGTTGGACTC
AAGACGATAGTTACCGGATAAGGCGCAGCGGTCGGGCTGAACGGGGGGTTCGTGCACACAGCCCAGCTTG
GAGCGAACGACCTACACCGAACTGAGATACCTACAGCGTGAGCTATGAGAAAGCGCCACGCTTCCCGAAG
GGAGAAAGGCGGACAGGTATCCGGTAAGCGGCAGGGTCGGAACAGGAGAGCGCACGAGGGAGCTTCCAGG
GGGAAACGCCTGGTATCTTTATAGTCCTGTCGGGTTTCGCCACCTCTGACTTGAGCGTCGATTTTTGTGA
TGCTCGTCAGGGGGGCGGAGCCTATGGAAAAACGCCAGCAACGCGGCCTTTTTACGGTTCCTGGCCTTTT
GCTGGCCTTTTGCTCACATGTTCTTTCCTGCGTTATCCCCTGATTCTGTGGATAACCGTATTACCGCCTT
TGAGTGAGCTGATACCGCTCGCCGCAGCCGAACGACCGAGCGCAGCGAGTCAGTGAGCGAGGAAGCGGAA
GAGCGCCCAATACGCAAACCGCCTCTCCCCGCGCGTTGGCCGATTCATTAATGCAGCTGGCACGACAGGT
TTCCCGACTGGAAAGCGGGCAGTGAGCGCAACGCAATTAATACGCGTACCGCTAGCCAGGAAGAGTTTGT
AGAAACGCAAAAAGGCCATCCGTCAGGATGGCCTTCTGCTTAGTTTGATGCCTGGCAGTTTATGGCGGGC
GTCCTGCCCGCCACCCTCCGGGCCGTTGCTTCACAACGTTCAAATCCGCTCCCGGCGGATTTGTCCTACT
CAGGAGAGCGTTCACCGACAAACAACAGATAAAACGAAAGGCCCAGTCTTCCGACTGAGCCTTTCGTTTT
ATTTGATGCCTGGCAGTTCCCTACTCTCGCGTTAACGCTAGCATGGATGTTTTCCCAGTCACGACGTTGT
AAAACGACGGCCAGTCTTAAGCTCGGGCCC
