>Addgene plasmid #161344 | pDONR221-SLC43A1_STOP | depositor partial sequence | sequence record 312623 | Codon-optimized ORF of SLC43A1
ATGGCACCTACCCTGCAGCAGGCATACCGGAGAAGGTGGTGGATGGCCTGTACAGCCGTGCTGGAGAACC
TGTTCTTTTCCGCCGTGCTGCTGGGATGGGGATCTCTGCTGATCATCCTGAAGAACGAGGGCTTCTATAG
CTCCACCTGCCCTGCCGAGTCTAGCACAAATACCACACAGGACGAGCAGCGCCGGTGGCCAGGCTGTGAC
CAGCAGGATGAGATGCTGAATCTGGGCTTCACCATCGGCTCTTTTGTGCTGAGCGCCACCACACTGCCAC
TGGGCATCCTGATGGACAGATTCGGACCAAGACCTGTGAGGCTGGTGGGATCCGCCTGCTTTACCGCCTC
TTGTACACTGATGGCACTGGCAAGCAGGGATGTGGAGGCCCTGTCCCCTCTGATCTTCCTGGCCCTGTCC
CTGAACGGATTCGGAGGCATCTGCCTGACCTTTACATCTCTGACCCTGCCAAACATGTTCGGCAATCTGC
GGTCTACACTGATGGCCCTGATGATCGGCAGCTACGCCTCCTCTGCCATCACCTTTCCAGGCATCAAGCT
GATCTATGACGCCGGCGTGGCCTTCGTGGTCATCATGTTTACCTGGAGCGGCCTGGCCTGCCTGATCTTC
CTGAACTGTACACTGAATTGGCCAATCGAGGCATTTCCAGCACCAGAGGAGGTGAACTACACCAAGAAGA
TCAAGCTGTCCGGACTGGCCCTGGACCACAAGGTGACCGGCGATCTGTTCTATACACACGTGACCACAAT
GGGACAGCGCCTGAGCCAGAAGGCACCATCCCTGGAGGACGGCTCTGATGCCTTTATGAGCCCCCAGGAT
GTGCGGGGCACCTCTGAGAATCTGCCTGAGCGCAGCGTGCCACTGCGGAAGTCCCTGTGCTCTCCCACAT
TCCTGTGGAGCCTGCTGACCATGGGCATGACACAGCTGCGCATCATCTTTTACATGGCCGCCGTGAACAA
GATGCTGGAGTATCTGGTGACCGGCGGCCAGGAGCACGAGACAAATGAGCAGCAGCAGAAGGTGGCCGAG
ACCGTGGGCTTCTACAGCTCCGTGTTTGGCGCCATGCAGCTGCTGTGCCTGCTGACATGTCCCCTGATCG
GCTATATCATGGATTGGAGAATCAAGGACTGCGTGGATGCACCTACCCAGGGAACAGTGCTGGGCGACGC
AAGGGATGGAGTGGCAACCAAGAGCATCAGACCTAGGTACTGCAAGATCCAGAAGCTGACAAACGCCATC
TCCGCCTTCACCCTGACAAATCTGCTGCTGGTGGGCTTTGGCATCACCTGTCTGATCAACAATCTGCACC
TGCAGTTCGTGACCTTTGTGCTGCACACAATCGTGCGGGGCTTCTTTCACTCCGCCTGCGGATCTCTGTA
CGCAGCCGTGTTCCCCTCCAATCACTTTGGCACCCTGACAGGCCTGCAGAGCCTGATCTCCGCCGTGTTC
GCACTGCTGCAGCAGCCTCTGTTTATGGCAATGGTGGGACCCCTGAAGGGAGAGCCTTTCTGGGTGAACC
TGGGCCTGCTGCTGTTCAGCCTGCTGGGCTTTCTGCTGCCATCCTACCTGTTTTACTATAGGGCAAGGCT
GCAGCAGGAGTATGCAGCAAATGGCATGGGCCCCCTGAAGGTGCTGTCTGGCAGCGAGGTGACCGCCTAA
